>Addgene plasmid #106725 | gh52 | addgene full sequence | sequence record 220845 | Addgene Assembled Full Sequence
CTAAATTGTAAGCGTTAATATTTTGTTAAAATTCGCGTTAAATTTTTGTTAAATCAGCTCATTTTTTAAC
CAATAGGCCGAAATCGGCAAAATCCCTTATAAATCAAAAGAATAGACCGAGATAGGGTTGAGTGGCCGCT
ACAGGGCGCTCCCATTCGCCATTCAGGCTGCGCAACTGTTGGGAAGGGCGTTTCGGTGCGGGCCTCTTCG
CTATTACGCCAGCTGGCGAAAGGGGGATGTGCTGCAAGGCGATTAAGTTGGGTAACGCCAGGGTTTTCCC
AGTCACGACGTTGTAAAACGACGGCCAGTGAGCGCGACGTAATACGACTCACTATAGGGCGAATTGGCGG
AAGGCCGTCAAGGCCACGTGTCTTGTCCAGAGCTCGATATCGAATTCGAGGGCCTATTTCCCATGATTCC
TTCATATTTGCATATACGATACAAGGCTGTTAGAGAGATAATTGGAATTAATTTGACTGTAAACACAAAG
ATATTAGTACAAAATACGTGACGTAGAAAGTAATAATTTCTTGGGTAGTTTGCAGTTTTAAAATTATGTT
TTAAAATGGACTATCATATGCTTACCGTAACTTGAAAGTATTTCGATTTCTTGGCTTTATATATCTTGTG
GAAAGGACGAAACACCGTTACCCGCTTCTTATCACTCGTTTTAGAGCTAGAAATAGCAAGTTAAAATAAG
GCTAGTCCGTTATCAACTTGAAAAAGTGGCACCGAGTCGGTGCTTTTTTTGGTACCTGGAGCACAAGACT
GGCCTCATGGGCCTTCCGCTCACTGCCCGCTTTCCAGTCGGGAAACCTGTCGTGCCAGCTGCATTAACAT
GGTCATAGCTGTTTCCTTGCGTATTGGGCGCTCTCCGCTTCCTCGCTCACTGACTCGCTGCGCTCGGTCG
TTCGGGTAAAGCCTGGGGTGCCTAATGAGCAAAAGGCCAGCAAAAGGCCAGGAACCGTAAAAAGGCCGCG
TTGCTGGCGTTTTTCCATAGGCTCCGCCCCCCTGACGAGCATCACAAAAATCGACGCTCAAGTCAGAGGT
GGCGAAACCCGACAGGACTATAAAGATACCAGGCGTTTCCCCCTGGAAGCTCCCTCGTGCGCTCTCCTGT
TCCGACCCTGCCGCTTACCGGATACCTGTCCGCCTTTCTCCCTTCGGGAAGCGTGGCGCTTTCTCATAGC
TCACGCTGTAGGTATCTCAGTTCGGTGTAGGTCGTTCGCTCCAAGCTGGGCTGTGTGCACGAACCCCCCG
TTCAGCCCGACCGCTGCGCCTTATCCGGTAACTATCGTCTTGAGTCCAACCCGGTAAGACACGACTTATC
GCCACTGGCAGCAGCCACTGGTAACAGGATTAGCAGAGCGAGGTATGTAGGCGGTGCTACAGAGTTCTTG
AAGTGGTGGCCTAACTACGGCTACACTAGAAGAACAGTATTTGGTATCTGCGCTCTGCTGAAGCCAGTTA
CCTTCGGAAAAAGAGTTGGTAGCTCTTGATCCGGCAAACAAACCACCGCTGGTAGCGGTGGTTTTTTTGT
TTGCAAGCAGCAGATTACGCGCAGAAAAAAAGGATCTCAAGAAGATCCTTTGATCTTTTCTACGGGGTCT
GACGCTCAGTGGAACGAAAACTCACGTTAAGGGATTTTGGTCATGAGATTATCAAAAAGGATCTTCACCT
AGATCCTTTTAAATTAAAAATGAAGTTTTAAATCAATCTAAAGTATATATGAGTAAACTTGGTCTGACAG
TTACCAATGCTTAATCAGTGAGGCACCTATCTCAGCGATCTGTCTATTTCGTTCATCCATAGTTGCCTGA
CTCCCCGTCGTGTAGATAACTACGATACGGGAGGGCTTACCATCTGGCCCCAGTGCTGCAATGATACCGC
GAGAACCACGCTCACCGGCTCCAGATTTATCAGCAATAAACCAGCCAGCCGGAAGGGCCGAGCGCAGAAG
TGGTCCTGCAACTTTATCCGCCTCCATCCAGTCTATTAATTGTTGCCGGGAAGCTAGAGTAAGTAGTTCG
CCAGTTAATAGTTTGCGCAACGTTGTTGCCATTGCTACAGGCATCGTGGTGTCACGCTCGTCGTTTGGTA
TGGCTTCATTCAGCTCCGGTTCCCAACGATCAAGGCGAGTTACATGATCCCCCATGTTGTGCAAAAAAGC
GGTTAGCTCCTTCGGTCCTCCGATCGTTGTCAGAAGTAAGTTGGCCGCAGTGTTATCACTCATGGTTATG
GCAGCACTGCATAATTCTCTTACTGTCATGCCATCCGTAAGATGCTTTTCTGTGACTGGTGAGTACTCAA
CCAAGTCATTCTGAGAATAGTGTATGCGGCGACCGAGTTGCTCTTGCCCGGCGTCAATACGGGATAATAC
CGCGCCACATAGCAGAACTTTAAAAGTGCTCATCATTGGAAAACGTTCTTCGGGGCGAAAACTCTCAAGG
ATCTTACCGCTGTTGAGATCCAGTTCGATGTAACCCACTCGTGCACCCAACTGATCTTCAGCATCTTTTA
CTTTCACCAGCGTTTCTGGGTGAGCAAAAACAGGAAGGCAAAATGCCGCAAAAAAGGGAATAAGGGCGAC
ACGGAAATGTTGAATACTCATACTCTTCCTTTTTCAATATTATTGAAGCATTTATCAGGGTTATTGTCTC
ATGAGCGGATACATATTTGAATGTATTTAGAAAAATAAACAAATAGGGGTTCCGCGCACATTTCCCCGAA
AAGTGCCAC
Features (pLannotate 1.2.2; 10 found; start..end, strand, type, name):
      3..134     -  rep_origin     M13 ori (fragment): M13 bacteriophage origin of replication; arrow indicates direction of (+) strand synthesis
    155..311     -  CDS            lacZα (fragment): LacZα fragment of β-galactosidase; lacZ fragment
    320..338     +  promoter       T7 promoter: promoter for bacteriophage T7 RNA polymerase
    398..638     +  promoter       U6 promoter: RNA polymerase III promoter for human U6 snRNA
    668..743     +  misc_RNA       gRNA scaffold: guide RNA scaffold for the Streptococcus pyogenes CRISPR/Cas9 system
    790..837     -  CDS            lacI (fragment): lac repressor; lacI; The lac repressor binds to the lac operator to inhibit transcription in E. coli. This inhibition can be relieved by adding lactose or isopropyl-β-D-thiogalactopyranoside (IPTG).
    874..914     -  rep_origin     RSF ori (fragment): Plasmids containing the RSF 1030 origin of replication can be propagated in E. coli cells that contain additional plasmids with compatible origins.
    992..1580    -  rep_origin     ori: high-copy-number ColE1/pMB1/pBR322/pUC origin of replication
   1751..2611    -  CDS            AmpR: β-lactamase; bla; confers resistance to ampicillin, carbenicillin, and related antibiotics
   2612..2716    -  promoter       AmpR promoter: bla
