[The description below was written by a language model from this plasmid's Addgene catalogue record and pLannotate feature annotations shown in this document.]
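Description:
gh52 is a small (about 2.7 kb) mammalian guide RNA expression plasmid built on the EPB104 backbone, carrying a single CRISPR guide directed against human ST3GAL4, a sialyltransferase gene. It is propagated in E. coli as a high-copy plasmid through a ColE1/pUC-type origin and selected with ampicillin via the β-lactamase gene and its native promoter. The annotation also picks up short remnants of cloning-vector sequence (fragments of an M13 origin, lacZα, lacI and an RSF origin), which appear to be backbone leftovers rather than functional parts of the design. A T7 promoter lies just upstream of the expression cassette and, according to the record, serves as a sequencing primer site.

The payload is a human U6 promoter, an RNA polymerase III promoter suited to producing short, defined transcripts, followed by a gap of roughly the size of a protospacer and then the Streptococcus pyogenes Cas9 guide RNA scaffold. The ST3GAL4-specific 20-nucleotide spacer presumably sits in that gap, although it is not annotated as a separate feature, and the restriction sites used to insert it are not recorded. Transcription yields a single guide RNA that directs SpCas9 to the ST3GAL4 locus. The plasmid encodes neither Cas9 nor any mammalian selection marker or reporter, so the nuclease must be supplied separately, for example by co-transfection or in a Cas9-expressing cell line. The construct belongs to a validated guide RNA collection covering human glycosyltransferase genes and is intended for knocking out ST3GAL4 in human cells to study glycosylation.
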