Addgene plasmid #106725: gh52
Purpose: expression of gRNA targeting ST3GAL4
Depositing lab: Eric-Paul Bennett. Depositing organization: University of Copenhagen. Publication: A validated gRNA library for CRISPR/Cas9 targeting of the human glycosyltransferase genome. Narimatsu Y, Joshi HJ, Zhang Y, Gomes C, Chen YH, Lorenzetti F, Furukawa S, Schjoldager K, Hansen L, Clausen H, Bennett EP, Wandall HH. Glycobiology. 2018 Jan 5. pii: 4791732. doi: 10.1093/glycob/cwx101. PubMed 29315387.
Backbone
  Vector backbone: EPB104
  Backbone manufacturer: Eric-Paul Bennett (Addgene plasmid # 68369)
  Backbone size w/o insert (bp): 2376
  Vector type: Mammalian Expression
Growth in bacteria
  Bacterial resistance: Ampicillin, 100 μg/mL
  Growth temperature: 37°C
  Growth strain: DH5alpha
  Copy number: High Copy
Gene/Insert
  Gene/Insert name: ST3GAL4
  gRNA/shRNA sequence: TTACCCGCTTCTTATCACTC
  Species: H. sapiens (human)
  Entrez Gene: ST3GAL4 (a.k.a. CGS23, NANTA3, SAT3, SIAT4, SIAT4C, ST-4, ST3GalA.2, ST3GalIV, STZ, gal-NAc6S)
  Cloning method: Restriction Enzyme; 5′ cloning site unknown (unknown if destroyed); 3′ cloning site unknown (unknown if destroyed)
  Sequencing primers: 5′ T7NP
Terms and licenses: Academic/Nonprofit Terms; Industry Terms: Not Available to Industry
How to cite: gh52 was a gift from Eric-Paul Bennett (Addgene plasmid # 106725 ; http://n2t.net/addgene:106725 ; RRID:Addgene_106725)
