>Addgene plasmid #106725 | gh52 | addgene partial sequence | sequence record 220846 | hU6-F
GGAATTAATTTGACTGTAAACACAAAGATATTAGTACAAAATACGTGACGTAGAAAGTAATAATTTCTTG
GGTAGTTTGCAGTTTTAAAATTATGTTTTAAAATGGACTATCATATGCTTACCGTAACTTGAAAGTATTT
CGATTTCTTGGCTTTATATATCTTGTGGAAAGGACGAAACACCGTTACCCGCTTCTTATCACTCGTTTTA
GAGCTAGAAATAGCAAGTTAAAATAAGGCTAGTCCGTTATCAACTTGAAAAAGTGGCACCGAGTCGGTGC
TTTTTTTGGTACCTGGAGCACAAGACTGGCCTCATGGGCCTTCCGCTCACTGCCCGCTTTCCAGTCGGGA
AACCTGTCGTGCCAGCTGCATTAACATGGTCATAGCTGTTTCCTTGCGTATTGGGCGCTCTCCGCTTCCT
CGCTCACTGACTCGCTGCGCTCGGTCGTTCGGGTAAAGCCTGGGGTGCCTAATGAGCAAAAGGCCAGCAA
AAGGCCAGGAACCGTAAAAAGGCCGCGTTGCTGGCGTTTTTCCATAGGCTCCGCCCCCCTGACGAGCATC
ACAAAAATCGACGCTCAAGTCAGAGGTGGCGAAACCCGACAGGACTATAAAGATACCAGGCGTTTCCCCC
TGGAAGCTCCCTCGTGCGCTCTCCTGTTCCGACCCTGCCGCTTACCGGATACCTGTCCGCCTTTCTCCCT
TCGGGAAGCGTGGCGCTTTCTCATAGCTCACGCTGTAGGTATCTCAGTTCGGTGTAGGTCGTTCGCTCCA
AGCTGGGCTGTGTGCACGAACCCCCCGTTCAGCCCGACCGCTGCGCCTTATCCGGTAACTATCGTCTTGA
GTCCAACCCGGTAAGACACGACTTATCGCCACTGGCAGCAGCCACTGGTAACAGGATTAGCAGAGCGAGG
TATGTA
